Addgene plasmid #24640: Gal4-TEAD4
Depositing lab: Kunliang Guan. Depositing organization: University of California, San Diego (UCSD).
Backbone
  Vector backbone: pCMX-Gal4
  Backbone size w/o insert (bp): 5000
  Vector type: Mammalian Expression
Growth in bacteria
  Bacterial resistance: Ampicillin, 100 μg/mL
  Growth temperature: 37°C
  Growth strain: DH5alpha
  Copy number: High Copy
Gene/Insert
  Gene/Insert name: TEAD-4
  Species: H. sapiens (human)
  Insert size (bp): 1000
  Entrez Gene: TEAD4 (a.k.a. EFTR-2, RTEF1, TCF13L1, TEF-3, TEF3, TEFR-1, hRTEF-1B)
  Tag / fusion protein: Gal4 (N terminal on insert)
  Cloning method: Restriction Enzyme
  Sequencing primers: 5′ Gal4 N-term
Terms and licenses: Academic/Nonprofit Terms; Industry Terms: Not Available to Industry
How to cite: Gal4-TEAD4 was a gift from Kunliang Guan (Addgene plasmid # 24640 ; http://n2t.net/addgene:24640 ; RRID:Addgene_24640)
