[The description below was written by a language model from this plasmid's Addgene catalogue record.]
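Description:
Gal4-TEAD4 is a mammalian expression plasmid built on the pCMX-Gal4 backbone (about 5 kb without insert), carrying a roughly 1 kb insert derived from human TEAD4 (also known as TEF-3, RTEF1 or TCF13L1). The insert was introduced by restriction enzyme cloning so that the Gal4 moiety supplied by the backbone sits at the N terminus of TEAD4, producing a Gal4-TEAD4 fusion protein. In vectors of this type the Gal4 portion is normally the yeast Gal4 DNA-binding domain, which directs the fusion to UAS/Gal4-binding sites independently of the partner protein's own DNA-binding activity. The record does not say whether the insert is full-length TEAD4 or a fragment, and it does not explicitly list the promoter, although the pCMX name implies CMV-driven expression. The plasmid is maintained in E. coli as a high-copy construct under ampicillin selection. No mammalian selection marker, origin of replication or other backbone features are stated, and no feature table is available to confirm them.

TEAD4 is a TEA-domain transcription factor that depends on coactivators, most notably YAP and TAZ of the Hippo pathway, to activate its target genes. A Gal4-TEAD4 fusion is typically co-transfected with a Gal4-responsive (UAS-driven) luciferase or similar reporter, so that reporter output reflects coactivator recruitment to the TEAD4 portion rather than activity at endogenous TEAD binding sites. This provides a clean readout for testing how coactivators, their mutants or upstream signalling affect TEAD-dependent transcription, though the record itself does not state the intended application.
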