>Addgene plasmid #24640 | Gal4-TEAD4 | addgene partial sequence | sequence record 30601 | 24640 with Gal4 N-term
ATCCATCACAAGTTTGTACAAAAAAGTTGGCATGTATGGTCGGAACGAGCTGATTGCCCGCTACATCAAG
CTCCGGACAGGGAAGACCCGCACCAGGAAGCAGGTCTCCAGCCACATCCAGGTGCTGGCTCGTCGCAAAG
CTCGCGAGATCCAGGCCAAGCTAAAGGACCAGGCAGCTAAGGACAAGGCCCTGCAGAGCATGGCTGCCAT
GTCGTCTGCACAGATCATCTCCGCCACGGCCTTCCACAGTAGCATGGCCCTCGCCCGGGGCCCCGGCCGC
CCAGCAGTCTCAGGGTTTTGGCAAGGAGCTTTGCCAGGCCAAGCCGGAACGTCCCATGATGTGAAGCCTT
TCTCTCAGCAAACCTATGCTGTCCAGCCTCCGCTGCCTCTGCCAGGGTTTGAGTCTCCTGCAGGGCCCGC
CCCATCGCCCTCTGCGCCCCCGGCACCCCCATGGCAGGGCCGCAGCGTGGCCAGCTCCAAGCTCTGGATG
TTGGAGTTCTCTGCCTTCCTGGAGCAGCAGCAGGACCCGGACACGTACAACAAGCACCTGTTCGTGCACA
TTGGCCAGTCCAGCCCAAGCTACAGCGACCCCTACCTCGAAGCCGTGGACATCCGCCAAATCTATGACAA
ATTCCCGGAGAAAAAGGGTGGACTCAAGGATCTCTTCGAACGGGGACCCTCCAATGCCTTTTTTCTTGTG
AAGTTCTGGGCAGACCTCAACACCAACATCGAGGATGAAGGCAGCTCCTTCTATGGGGTCTCCAGCCAGT
ATGAGAGCCCCGAGAACATGATCATCACCTGCTCCACGAAGGTCTGCTCTTTCGGCAAGCAGGTGGTGGA
GAAAGTTGAGACAGAGTATGCTCGCTATGAGAATGGACACTACTCTTACCGCATCCACCGGTCCCCGCTC
TGTGAGTACATGATCAAC
